Addgene plasmid #85185: pFLAG-CMV2-Hsp27-S15D/S78D
Purpose: Hsp27 expression plasmid
Depositing lab: Ugo Moens. Depositing organization: University of Tromso.
Backbone
  Vector backbone: pFLAG-CMV-2
  Vector type: Mammalian Expression
Growth in bacteria
  Bacterial resistance: Ampicillin, 100 μg/mL
  Growth temperature: 37°C
  Growth strain: DH5alpha
  Copy number: High Copy
Gene/Insert
  Gene/Insert name: Hsp27
  Species: H. sapiens (human)
  Mutation: S15D/S78D, phosphomimicking mutation
  Entrez Gene: HSPB1 (a.k.a. CMT2F, HEL-S-102, HMN2B, HMND3, HS.76067, HSP27, HSP28, Hsp25, SRP27)
  Promoter: CMV
  Tag / fusion protein: Flag (N terminal on backbone)
  Cloning method: Unknown
  Sequencing primers: 5′ CMV-F; 3′ hGH-pA-R
Terms and licenses: Academic/Nonprofit Terms; Industry Terms: Not Available to Industry
Depositor comments: The pFLAG-CMV2-Hsp27 wild-type plasmid was obtained from Dr. Park and is described by Park KJ, Gaynor RB, Kwak YT. J Biol Chem 2003; 278:35272-35278. PMID:12829720
How to cite: pFLAG-CMV2-Hsp27-S15D/S78D was a gift from Ugo Moens (Addgene plasmid # 85185 ; http://n2t.net/addgene:85185 ; RRID:Addgene_85185)
