[The description below was written by a language model from this plasmid's Addgene catalogue record and pLannotate feature annotations shown in this document.]
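Description:
pFLAG-CMV2-Hsp27-S15D/S78D is a mammalian expression plasmid built on the pFLAG-CMV-2 backbone that encodes human Hsp27 (HSPB1), a small heat shock protein that acts as a molecular chaperone and contributes to stress resistance and actin organization. The coding sequence carries two serine-to-aspartate substitutions, S15D and S78D, described in the record as phosphomimicking mutations, so the negatively charged residues are meant to imitate constitutive phosphorylation at these sites. Transcription is driven by the human cytomegalovirus immediate early enhancer and promoter, and the message is terminated by the human growth hormone polyadenylation signal. A backbone-encoded FLAG epitope sits upstream of the insert, separated by a remnant of the cloning site, giving an N-terminally tagged protein that can be detected or immunoprecipitated with anti-FLAG antibodies. The annotation software labels this short element as a fragment of 3xFLAG, which is consistent with a single FLAG unit.

In bacteria, the 5.3 kb plasmid is maintained through a high-copy ColE1/pUC-type origin and selected by ampicillin resistance from the β-lactamase gene and its own promoter. An f1 origin allows single-stranded DNA production. The SV40 enhancer/early promoter region lies downstream of the expression cassette, but no mammalian selection marker is annotated, so the plasmid appears suited to transient transfection. Residual lac promoter/operator, lacZα, lacI fragment and T7 promoter sequences are backbone remnants. The record states the purpose only as Hsp27 expression, and notes that the mutant derives from a previously described wild-type pFLAG-CMV2-Hsp27 plasmid; the cloning method is not recorded. Such a construct would typically be compared with the wild-type protein to examine how phosphorylation state affects Hsp27 function.
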