Features (pLannotate 1.2.2; 17 found; start..end, strand, type, name):
      4..158     -  CDS            lacZα (fragment): LacZα fragment of β-galactosidase; lacZ fragment
    318..697     +  enhancer       CMV enhancer: human cytomegalovirus immediate early enhancer
    699..898     +  promoter       CMV promoter: human cytomegalovirus (CMV) immediate early promoter
    934..954     +  CDS            3xFLAG (fragment): three tandem FLAG® epitope tags
   1001..1018    -  misc_feature   MCS (fragment): pUC18/19 multiple cloning site
   1022..1636    +  CDS            HSPB1 (sequence partly withheld): HSPB1_HUMAN - Also known as HSP27, HSP28. Experimental evidence at protein level: Swiss-Prot protein existence level 1. Small heat shock protein which functions as a molecular chaperone probably maintaining denatured proteins in a folding- competent state (PubMed:10383393, PubMed:20178975). Plays a role in stress resistance and actin organization (PubMed:19166925). Through its molecular chaperone activity may regulate numerous biological processes including the phosphorylation and the axonal transport of neurofilament proteins (PubMed:23728742). From Homo sapiens (Human).
   1658..2280    +  polyA_signal   hGH poly(A) signal: human growth hormone polyadenylation signal
   2309..2638    +  promoter       SV40 promoter: SV40 enhancer and early promoter
   2677..2695    -  promoter       T7 promoter: promoter for bacteriophage T7 RNA polymerase
   2733..2749    -  protein_bind   lac operator: The lac repressor binds to the lac operator to inhibit transcription in E. coli. This inhibition can be relieved by adding lactose or isopropyl-β-D-thiogalactopyranoside (IPTG). lac repressor encoded by lacI
   2757..2787    -  promoter       lac promoter: promoter for the E. coli lac operon
   2802..2823    -  protein_bind   CAP binding site: CAP binding activates transcription in the presence of cAMP. E. coli catabolite activator protein
   2836..2928    -  CDS            lacI (fragment): lac repressor; lacI; The lac repressor binds to the lac operator to inhibit transcription in E. coli. This inhibition can be relieved by adding lactose or isopropyl-β-D-thiogalactopyranoside (IPTG).
   3111..3699    -  rep_origin     ori: high-copy-number ColE1/pMB1/pBR322/pUC origin of replication
   3870..4730    -  CDS            AmpR: β-lactamase; bla; confers resistance to ampicillin, carbenicillin, and related antibiotics
   4731..4835    -  promoter       AmpR promoter: bla
   4862..5290    +  rep_origin     f1 ori (sequence partly withheld): f1 bacteriophage origin of replication; arrow indicates direction of (+) strand synthesis
>Addgene plasmid #85185 | pFLAG-CMV2-Hsp27-S15D/S78D | addgene full sequence | sequence record 167841 | Addgene Assembled Sequence
CCATTCGCCATTCAGGCTGCGCAACTGTTGGGAAGGGCGATCGGTGCGGGCCTCTTCGCTATTACGCCAG
CTGGCGAAAGGGGGATGTGCTGCAAGGCGATTAAGTTGGGTAACGCCAGGGTTTTCCCAGTCACGACGTT
GTAAAACGACGGCCAGTGCCAAGCTGATCTATACATTGAATCAATATTGGCAATTAGCCATATTAGTCAT
TGGTTATATAGCATAAATCAATATTGGCTATTGGCCATTGCATACGTTGTATCTATATCATAATATGTAC
ATTTATATTGGCTCATGTCCAATATGACCGCCATGTTGACATTGATTATTGACTAGTTATTAATAGTAAT
CAATTACGGGGTCATTAGTTCATAGCCCATATATGGAGTTCCGCGTTACATAACTTACGGTAAATGGCCC
GCCTGGCTGACCGCCCAACGACCCCCGCCCATTGACGTCAATAATGACGTATGTTCCCATAGTAACGCCA
ATAGGGACTTTCCATTGACGTCAATGGGTGGAGTATTTACGGTAAACTGCCCACTTGGCAGTACATCAAG
TGTATCATATGCCAAGTCCGCCCCCTATTGACGTCAATGACGGTAAATGGCCCGCCTGGCATTATGCCCA
GTACATGACCTTACGGGACTTTCCTACTTGGCAGTACATCTACGTATTAGTCATCGCTATTACCATGGTG
ATGCGGTTTTGGCAGTACACCAATGGGCGTGGATAGCGGTTTGACTCACGGGGATTTCCAAGTCTCCACC
CCATTGACGTCAATGGGAGTTTGTTTTGGCACCAAAATCAACGGGACTTTCCAAAATGTCGTAATAACCC
CGCCCCGTTGACGCAAATGGGCGGTAGGCGTGTACGGTGGGAGGTCTATATAAGCAGAGCTCGTTTAGTG
AACCGTCAGAATTGATCTACCATGGACTACAAAGACGATGACGACAAGCTTGCGGCCGCGAATTCATCGA
TAGATCTGATATCGGTACCAGTCGACTCTAGAGGATCCAGCATGACCGAGCGCCGCGTCCCCTTCTCGCT
CCTGCGGGGCCCCGATTGGGACCCCTTCCGCGACTGGTACCCGCATAGCCGCCTCTTCGACCAGGCCTTC
GGGCTGCCCCGGCTGCCGGAGGAGTGGTCGCAGTGGTTAGGCGGCAGCAGCTGGCCAGGCTACGTGCGCC
CCCTGCCCCCCGCCGCCATCGAGAGCCCCGCAGTGGCCGCGCCCGCCTACAGCCGCGCGCTCGATCGGCA
ACTCAGCAGC
[264 nt withheld, positions 1271-1534]
CTAGCCACGCAGTCCAACGAGATCACCATCCCAGTCACCTTCGAGTCGCGGGCCCAGCTTGGGGGCCCAG
AAGCTGCAAAATCCGATGAGACTGCCGCCAAGTAAAGCCTTAGCCCGGATCCCGGGTGGCATCCCTGTGA
CCCCTCCCCAGTGCCTCTCCTGGCCCTGGAAGTTGCCACTCCAGTGCCCACCAGCCTTGTCCTAATAAAA
TTAAGTTGCATCATTTTGTCTGACTAGGTGTCCTTCTATAATATTATGGGGTGGAGGGGGGTGGTATGGA
GCAAGGGGCAAGTTGGGAAGACAACCTGTAGGGCCTGCGGGGTCTATTGGGAACCAAGCTGGAGTGCAGT
GGCACAATCTTGGCTCACTGCAATCTCCGCCTCCTGGGTTCAAGCGATTCTCCTGCCTCAGCCTCCCGAG
TTGTTGGGATTCCAGGCATGCATGACCAGGCTCAGCTAATTTTTGTTTTTTTGGTAGAGACGGGGTTTCA
CCATATTGGCCAGGCTGGTCTCCAACTCCTAATCTCAGGTGATCTACCCACCTTGGCCTCCCAAATTGCT
GGGATTACAGGCGTGAACCACTGCTCCCTTCCCTGTCCTTCTGATTTTAAAATAACTATACCAGCAGGAG
GACGTCCAGACACAGCATAGGCTACCTGGCCATGCCCAACCGGTGGGACATTTGAGTTGCTTGCTTGGCA
CTGTCCTCTCATGCGTTGGGTCCACTCAGTAGATGCCTGTTGAATTGGGTACGCGGCCAGCTTGGCTGTG
GAATGTGTGTCAGTTAGGGTGTGGAAAGTCCCCAGGCTCCCCAGCAGGCAGAAGTATGCAAAGCATGCAT
CTCAATTAGTCAGCAACCAGGTGTGGAAAGTCCCCAGGCTCCCCAGCAGGCAGAAGTATGCAAAGCATGC
ATCTCAATTAGTCAGCAACCATAGTCCCGCCCCTAACTCCGCCCATCCCGCCCCTAACTCCGCCCAGTTC
CGCCCATTCTCCGCCCCATGGCTGACTAATTTTTTTTATTTATGCAGAGGCCGAGGCCGCCTCGGCCTCT
GAGCTATTCCAGAAGTAGTGAGGAGGCTTTTTTGGAGGCCTAGGCTTTTGCAAAAAGCTCCTCGAGGAAC
TGAAAAACCAGAAAGTTAATTCCCTATAGTGAGTCGTATTAAATTCGTAATCATGTCATAGCTGTTTCCT
GTGTGAAATTGTTATCCGCTCACAATTCCACACAACATACGAGCCGGAAGCATAAAGTGTAAAGCCTGGG
GTGCCTAATGAGTGAGCTAACTCACATTAATTGCGTTGCGCTCACTGCCCGCTTTCCAGTCGGGAAACCT
GTCGTGCCAGCTGCATTAATGAATCGGCCAACGCGCGGGGAGAGGCGGTTTGCGTATTGGGCGCTCTTCC
GCTTCCTCGCTCACTGACTCGCTGCGCTCGGTCGTTCGGCTGCGGCGAGCGGTATCAGCTCACTCAAAGG
CGGTAATACGGTTATCCACAGAATCAGGGGATAACGCAGGAAAGAACATGTGAGCAAAAGGCCAGCAAAA
GGCCAGGAACCGTAAAAAGGCCGCGTTGCTGGCGTTTTTCCATAGGCTCCGCCCCCCTGACGAGCATCAC
AAAAATCGACGCTCAAGTCAGAGGTGGCGAAACCCGACAGGACTATAAAGATACCAGGCGTTTCCCCCTG
GAAGCTCCCTCGTGCGCTCTCCTGTTCCGACCCTGCCGCTTACCGGATACCTGTCCGCCTTTCTCCCTTC
GGGAAGCGTGGCGCTTTCTCATAGCTCACGCTGTAGGTATCTCAGTTCGGTGTAGGTCGTTCGCTCCAAG
CTGGGCTGTGTGCACGAACCCCCCGTTCAGCCCGACCGCTGCGCCTTATCCGGTAACTATCGTCTTGAGT
CCAACCCGGTAAGACACGACTTATCGCCACTGGCAGCAGCCACTGGTAACAGGATTAGCAGAGCGAGGTA
TGTAGGCGGTGCTACAGAGTTCTTGAAGTGGTGGCCTAACTACGGCTACACTAGAAGAACAGTATTTGGT
ATCTGCGCTCTGCTGAAGCCAGTTACCTTCGGAAAAAGAGTTGGTAGCTCTTGATCCGGCAAACAAACCA
CCGCTGGTAGCGGTGGTTTTTTTGTTTGCAAGCAGCAGATTACGCGCAGAAAAAAAGGATCTCAAGAAGA
TCCTTTGATCTTTTCTACGGGGTCTGACGCTCAGTGGAACGAAAACTCACGTTAAGGGATTTTGGTCATG
AGATTATCAAAAAGGATCTTCACCTAGATCCTTTTAAATTAAAAATGAAGTTTTAAATCAATCTAAAGTA
TATATGAGTAAACTTGGTCTGACAGTTACCAATGCTTAATCAGTGAGGCACCTATCTCAGCGATCTGTCT
ATTTCGTTCATCCATAGTTGCCTGACTCCCCGTCGTGTAGATAACTACGATACGGGAGGGCTTACCATCT
GGCCCCAGTGCTGCAATGATACCGCGAGACCCACGCTCACCGGCTCCAGATTTATCAGCAATAAACCAGC
CAGCCGGAAGGGCCGAGCGCAGAAGTGGTCCTGCAACTTTATCCGCCTCCATCCAGTCTATTAATTGTTG
CCGGGAAGCTAGAGTAAGTAGTTCGCCAGTTAATAGTTTGCGCAACGTTGTTGCCATTGCTACAGGCATC
GTGGTGTCACGCTCGTCGTTTGGTATGGCTTCATTCAGCTCCGGTTCCCAACGATCAAGGCGAGTTACAT
GATCCCCCATGTTGTGCAAAAAAGCGGTTAGCTCCTTCGGTCCTCCGATCGTTGTCAGAAGTAAGTTGGC
CGCAGTGTTATCACTCATGGTTATGGCAGCACTGCATAATTCTCTTACTGTCATGCCATCCGTAAGATGC
TTTTCTGTGACTGGTGAGTACTCAACCAAGTCATTCTGAGAATAGTGTATGCGGCGACCGAGTTGCTCTT
GCCCGGCGTCAATACGGGATAATACCGCGCCACATAGCAGAACTTTAAAAGTGCTCATCATTGGAAAACG
TTCTTCGGGGCGAAAACTCTCAAGGATCTTACCGCTGTTGAGATCCAGTTCGATGTAACCCACTCGTGCA
CCCAACTGATCTTCAGCATCTTTTACTTTCACCAGCGTTTCTGGGTGAGCAAAAACAGGAAGGCAAAATG
CCGCAAAAAAGGGAATAAGGGCGACACGGAAATGTTGAATACTCATACTCTTCCTTTTTCAATATTATTG
AAGCATTTATCAGGGTTATTGTCTCATGAGCGGATACATATTTGAATGTATTTAGAAAAATAAACAAATA
GGGGTTCCGCGCACATTTCCCCGAAAAGTGCCACCTG
[124 nt withheld, positions 4862-4985]
C
[91 nt withheld, positions 4987-5077]
A
[49 nt withheld, positions 5079-5127]
CCTTTGACGTTGGAGTCCACGTTCTTT
[37 nt withheld, positions 5155-5191]
ACCCTATCTCGGTCTATTCTTTTGATTTATAAGGGATTTTGCCGATTTCGGCCTATTGGTTAAAAAATGA
GCTGATTTAACAAAAATTTAACGCGAATTTTAACAAAATATTAACGCTTACAATTT
