>Addgene plasmid #85185 | pFLAG-CMV2-Hsp27-S15D/S78D | addgene partial sequence | sequence record 167835 | CMV-F 5'-CGCAAATGGGCGGTAGGCGTG-3'
TAAGCAGAGCTCGTTTAGTGAACCGTCAGAATTGATCTACCATGGACTACAAAGACGATGACGACAAGCT
TGCGGCCGCGAATTCATCGATAGATCTGATATCGGTACCAGTCGACTCTAGAGGATCCAGCATGACCGAG
CGCCGCGTCCCCTTCTCGCTCCTGCGGGGCCCCGATTGGGACCCCTTCCGCGACTGGTACCCGCATAGCC
GCCTCTTCGACCAGGCCTTCGGGCTGCCCCGGCTGCCGGAGGAGTGGTCGCAGTGGTTAGGCGGCAGCAG
CTGGCCAGGCTACGTGCGCCCCCTGCCCCCCGCCGCCATCGAGAGCCCCGCAGTGGCCGCGCCCGCCTAC
AGCCGCGCGCTCGATCGGCAACTCAGCAGC
[264 nt withheld, positions 381-644]
CTAGCCACGCAGTCCAACGAGATCACCATCCCAGTCACCTTCGAGTCGCGGGCCCAGCTTGGGGGCCCAG
AAGCTGCAAAATCCGATGAGACTGCCGCCAAGTAAAGCCTTAGCCCGGATCCCGGGTGGCATCCCTGTGA
CCCCTCCCCAGTGCCTCTCCTGGCCCTGGAAGTTGCCACTCCAGTGCCCACCAGCCTTGTCCTAATAAAA
TTAAGTTGCATCATTTTGTCTGACTAGGTGTCCTTCTATAATATTATGGGGTGGAGG
