>Addgene plasmid #85185 | pFLAG-CMV2-Hsp27-S15D/S78D | addgene partial sequence | sequence record 167837 | hGH-PA-R 5'-CCAGCTTGGTTCCCAATAGA-3'
TGTCTTCCCAACTTGCCCCTTGCTCCATACCACCCCCCTCCACCCCATAATATTATAGAAGGACACCTAG
TCAGACAAAATGATGCAACTTAATTTTATTAGGACAAGGCTGGTGGGCACTGGAGTGGCAACTTCCAGGG
CCAGGAGAGGCACTGGGGAGGGGTCACAGGGATGCCACCCGGGATCCGGGCTAAGGCTTTACTTGGCGGC
AGTCTCATCGGATTTTGCAGCTTCTGGGCCCCCAAGCTGGGCCCGCGACTCGAAGGTGACTGGGATGGTG
ATCTCGTTGGACTGCGTGGCTAG
[264 nt withheld, positions 304-567]
GCTGCTGAGTTGCCGATCGAGCGCGCGGCTGTAGGCGGGCGCGGCCACTGCGGGGCTCTCGATGGCGGCG
GGGGGCAGGGGGCGCACGTAGCCTGGCCAGCTGCTGCCGCCTAACCACTGCGACCACTCCTCCGGCAGCC
GGGGCAGCCCGAAGGCCTGGTCGAAGAGGCGGCTATGCGGGTACCAGTCGCGGAAGGGGTCCCAATCGGG
GCCCCGCAGGAGCGAGAAGGGGACGCGGCGCTCGGTCATGCTGGATCCTCTAGAGTCGACTGGTACCGAT
ATCAGATCTATCGATGAATTCGCGGCCGCAAGCTTGTCGTCATCGTCTTTGTAGTCCATGGTAGATCAAT
TCTGACGGTTCACTAAACGAGCTCTGCTTATATAGACCTCCCACCGTACACGCCTACCGCCCATTTGCGT
CAACGGGGCGGGGTTATTACGACATTTTGGAAAGTCCCGTTGATTTTGGTGCC
